>Addgene plasmid #122175 | LentiV_Neo_POU2F3_CR | depositor full sequence | sequence record 233107 | LentiV_Neo_POU2F3_CR sequence 8491 bps
TTAATGTAGTCTTATGCAATACTCTTGTAGTCTTGCAACATGGTAACGATGAGTTAGCAACATGCCTTAC
AAGGAGAGAAAAAGCACCGTGCATGCCGATTGGTGGAAGTAAGGTGGTACGATCGTGCCTTATTAGGAAG
GCAACAGACGGGTCTGACATGGATTGGACGAACCACTGAATTGCCGCATTGCAGAGATATTGTATTTAAG
TGCCTAGCTCGATACATAAACGGGTCTCTCTGGTTAGACCAGATCTGAGCCTGGGAGCTCTCTGGCTAAC
TAGGGAACCCACTGCTTAAGCCTCAATAAAGCTTGCCTTGAGTGCTTCAAGTAGTGTGTGCCCGTCTGTT
GTGTGACTCTGGTAACTAGAGATCCCTCAGACCCTTTTAGTCAGTGTGGAAAATCTCTAGCAGTGGCGCC
CGAACAGGGACTTGAAAGCGAAAGGGAAACCAGAGGAGCTCTCTCGACGCAGGACTCGGCTTGCTGAAGC
GCGCACGGCAAGAGGCGAGGGGCGGCGACTGGTGAGTACGCCAAAAATTTTGACTAGCGGAGGCTAGAAG
GAGAGAGATGGGTGCGAGAGCGTCAGTATTAAGCGGGGGAGAATTAGATCGCGATGGGAAAAAATTCGGT
TAAGGCCAGGGGGAAAGAAAAAATATAAATTAAAACATATAGTATGGGCAAGCAGGGAGCTAGAACGATT
CGCAGTTAATCCTGGCCTGTTAGAAACATCAGAAGGCTGTAGACAAATACTGGGACAGCTACAACCATCC
CTTCAGACAGGATCAGAAGAACTTAGATCATTATATAATACAGTAGCAACCCTCTATTGTGTGCATCAAA
GGATAGAGATAAAAGACACCAAGGAAGCTTTAGACAAGATAGAGGAAGAGCAAAACAAAAGTAAGACCAC
CGCACAGCAAGCGGCCGCTGATCTTCAGACCTGGAGGAGGAGATATGAGGGACAATTGGAGAAGTGAATT
ATATAAATATAAAGTAGTAAAAATTGAACCATTAGGAGTAGCACCCACCAAGGCAAAGAGAAGAGTGGTG
CAGAGAGAAAAAAGAGCAGTGGGAATAGGAGCTTTGTTCCTTGGGTTCTTGGGAGCAGCAGGAAGCACTA
TGGGCGCAGCGTCAATGACGCTGACGGTACAGGCCAGACAATTATTGTCTGGTATAGTGCAGCAGCAGAA
CAATTTGCTGAGGGCTATTGAGGCGCAACAGCATCTGTTGCAACTCACAGTCTGGGGCATCAAGCAGCTC
CAGGCAAGAATCCTGGCTGTGGAAAGATACCTAAAGGATCAACAGCTCCTGGGGATTTGGGGTTGCTCTG
GAAAACTCATTTGCACCACTGCTGTGCCTTGGAATGCTAGTTGGAGTAATAAATCTCTGGAACAGATTTG
GAATCACACGACCTGGATGGAGTGGGACAGAGAAATTAACAATTACACAAGCTTAATACACTCCTTAATT
GAAGAATCGCAAAACCAGCAAGAAAAGAATGAACAAGAATTATTGGAATTAGATAAATGGGCAAGTTTGT
GGAATTGGTTTAACATAACAAATTGGCTGTGGTATATAAAATTATTCATAATGATAGTAGGAGGCTTGGT
AGGTTTAAGAATAGTTTTTGCTGTACTTTCTATAGTGAATAGAGTTAGGCAGGGATATTCACCATTATCG
TTTCAGACCCACCTCCCAACCCCGAGGGGACCCAGACCACAATTTTAAAAGAAAAGGGGGGATTGGGGGG
TACAGTGCAGGGGAAAGAATAGTAGACATAATAGCAACAGACATACAAACTAAAGAATTACAAAAACAAA
TTACAAAAATTCAAAATTTTCGGGTTTATTACAGGGACAGCAGAGATCCACTTTGGCGCCGGCTCGAGTG
GCTCCGGTGCCCGTCAGTGGGCAGAGCGCACATCGCCCACAGTCCCCGAGAAGTTGGGGGGAGGGGTCGG
CAATTGAACCGGTGCCTAGAGAAGGTGGCGCGGGGTAAACTGGGAAAGTGATGTCGTGTACTGGCTCCGC
CTTTTTCCCGAGGGTGGGGGAGAACCGTATATAAGTGCAGTAGTCGCCGTGAACGTTCTTTTTCGCAACG
GGTTTGCCGCCAGAACACAGGTGTCGTGACGCGGGATCCGCCACCATGGTGAATCTGGAGTCCATGCACA
CAGATATCAAGATGAGTGGGGATGTAGCCGATTCCACGGATGCTCGCAGCACTCTCAGCCAGGTGGAGCC
AGGAAATGATCGAAATGGCCTAGATTTCAACAGGCAGATTAAAACCGAAGATCTCAGTGACTCCCTGCAG
CAGACCCTCTCCCATCGGCCATGCCACCTGAGTCAAGGACCTGCCATGATGTCCGGAAACCAAATGTCTG
GGCTAAATGCCAGCCCATGTCAGGACATGGCTTCCCTCCATCCGCTCCAGCAGCTTGTGCTGGTTCCCGG
CCACTTACAGTCTGTATCCCAGTTCCTGCTATCTCAGACCCAGCCTGGGCAGCAAGGTCTGCAGCCAAAT
CTCCTCCCCTTTCCACAGCAACAAAGCGGTCTCCTCCTCCCACAGACTGGGCCGGGACTGGCATCCCAGG
CATTTGGGCACCCTGGGCTGCCAGGATCCTCTTTAGAACCCCACCTGGAAGCATCCCAGCATCTCCCAGT
GCCCAAGCATCTACCCAGCTCTGGAGGGGCCGATGAGCCCAGTGACCTCGAGGAGCTGGAGAAGTTTGCC
AAGACCTTCAAGCAGAGGCGCATTAAGCTGGGCTTCACACAGGGAGATGTGGGGCTGGCGATGGGAAAGC
TGTATGGCAACGACTTCAGCCAGACCACCATCTCACGATTTGAGGCCCTCAACCTGAGCTTCAAGAACAT
GTGCAAGCTCAAGCCCCTGCTGGAGAAGTGGCTGAATGATGCAGAGTCCTCTCCGTCAGACCCCTCAGTG
AGCACGCCCAGCTCCTACCCCAGCCTCAGTGAAGTATTTGGTAGGAAGAGAAAGAAACGGACCAGCATCG
AGACCAACATCCGCCTGACTCTGGAGAAGAGGTTTCAAGATAACCCAAAACCCAGCTCGGAGGAGATCTC
CATGATTGCAGAGCAGTTGTCCATGGAGAAGGAGGTGGTGAGGGTCTGGTTCTGCAACCGACGCCAAAAG
GAGAAGCGAATCAACTGCCCTGTGGCCACACCCATCAAACCACCTGTCTACAACTCCCGGCTGGTATCTC
CCTCAGGGTCTCTGGGCCCCCTCTCTGTCCCTCCTGTCCACAGTACCATGCCTGGAACAGTAACGTCATC
CTGTTCCCCTGGGAACAACAGCAGGCCTTCATCTCCTGGCTCAGGACTCCACGCCAGCAGCCCCACTGCA
TCTCAAAATAACTCCAAAGCAGCAGTGAACTCCGCCTCCAGTTTTAACTCTTCAGGATCTTGGTACCGAT
GGAATCATTCCACCTACCTCCACGGCAGCGGCGCCACCAACTTCAGCCTGCTGAAGCAGGCCGGCGACGT
GGAGGAGAACCCCGGCCCCATGACCGAGTACAAGCCCATGATTGAACAAGATGGATTGCACGCAGGTTCT
CCGGCCGCTTGGGTGGAGAGGCTATTCGGCTATGACTGGGCACAACAGACAATCGGCTGCTCTGATGCCG
CCGTGTTCCGGCTGTCAGCGCAGGGGCGCCCGGTTCTTTTTGTCAAGACCGACCTGTCCGGTGCCCTGAA
TGAACTGCAGGACGAGGCAGCGCGGCTATCGTGGCTGGCCACGACGGGCGTTCCTTGCGCAGCTGTGCTC
GACGTTGTCACTGAAGCGGGAAGGGACTGGCTGCTATTGGGCGAAGTGCCGGGGCAGGATCTCCTGTCAT
CTCACCTTGCTCCTGCCGAGAAAGTATCCATCATGGCTGATGCAATGCGGCGGCTGCATACGCTTGATCC
GGCTACCTGCCCATTCGACCACCAAGCGAAACATCGCATCGAGCGAGCACGTACTCGGATGGAAGCCGGT
CTTGTCGATCAGGATGATCTGGACGAAGAGCATCAGGGGCTCGCGCCAGCCGAACTGTTCGCCAGGCTCA
AGGCGCGCATGCCCGACGGCGAGGATCTCGTCGTGACCCATGGCGATGCCTGCTTGCCGAATATCATGGT
GGAAAATGGCCGCTTTTCTGGATTCATCGACTGTGGCCGGCTGGGTGTGGCGGACCGCTATCAGGACATA
GCGTTGGCTACCCGTGATATTGCTGAAGAGCTTGGCGGCGAATGGGCTGACCGCTTCCTCGTGCTTTACG
GTATCGCCGCTCCCGATTCGCAGCGCATCGCCTTCTATCGCCTTCTTGACGAGTTCTTCTGAACGCGTTA
AGTCGACAATCAACCTCTGGATTACAAAATTTGTGAAAGATTGACTGGTATTCTTAACTATGTTGCTCCT
TTTACGCTATGTGGATACGCTGCTTTAATGCCTTTGTATCATGCTATTGCTTCCCGTATGGCTTTCATTT
TCTCCTCCTTGTATAAATCCTGGTTGCTGTCTCTTTATGAGGAGTTGTGGCCCGTTGTCAGGCAACGTGG
CGTGGTGTGCACTGTGTTTGCTGACGCAACCCCCACTGGTTGGGGCATTGCCACCACCTGTCAGCTCCTT
TCCGGGACTTTCGCTTTCCCCCTCCCTATTGCCACGGCGGAACTCATCGCCGCCTGCCTTGCCCGCTGCT
GGACAGGGGCTCGGCTGTTGGGCACTGACAATTCCGTGGTGTTGTCGGGGAAATCATCGTCCTTTCCTTG
GCTGCTCGCCTGTGTTGCCACCTGGATTCTGCGCGGGACGTCCTTCTGCTACGTCCCTTCGGCCCTCAAT
CCAGCGGACCTTCCTTCCCGCGGCCTGCTGCCGGCTCTGCGGCCTCTTCCGCGTCTTCGCCTTCGCCCTC
AGACGAGTCGGATCTCCCTTTGGGCCGCCTCCCCGCGTCGACTTTAAGACCAATGACTTACAAGGCAGCT
GTAGATCTTAGCCACTTTTTAAAAGAAAAGGGGGGACTGGAAGGGCTAATTCACTCCCAACGAAGACAAG
ATCTGCTTTTTGCTTGTACTGGGTCTCTCTGGTTAGACCAGATCTGAGCCTGGGAGCTCTCTGGCTAACT
AGGGAACCCACTGCTTAAGCCTCAATAAAGCTTGCCTTGAGTGCTTCAAGTAGTGTGTGCCCGTCTGTTG
TGTGACTCTGGTAACTAGAGATCCCTCAGACCCTTTTAGTCAGTGTGGAAAATCTCTAGCAGTACGTATA
GTAGTTCATGTCATCTTATTATTCAGTATTTATAACTTGCAAAGAAATGAATATCAGAGAGTGAGAGGAA
CTTGTTTATTGCAGCTTATAATGGTTACAAATAAAGCAATAGCATCACAAATTTCACAAATAAAGCATTT
TTTTCACTGCATTCTAGTTGTGGTTTGTCCAAACTCATCAATGTATCTTATCATGTCTGGCTCTAGCTAT
CCCGCCCCTAACTCCGCCCATCCCGCCCCTAACTCCGCCCAGTTCCGCCCATTCTCCGCCCCATGGCTGA
CTAATTTTTTTTATTTATGCAGAGGCCGAGGCCGCCTCGGCCTCTGAGCTATTCCAGAAGTAGTGAGGAG
GCTTTTTTGGAGGCCTAGGGACGTACCCAATTCGCCCTATAGTGAGTCGTATTACGCGCGCTCACTGGCC
GTCGTTTTACAACGTCGTGACTGGGAAAACCCTGGCGTTACCCAACTTAATCGCCTTGCAGCACATCCCC
CTTTCGCCAGCTGGCGTAATAGCGAAGAGGCCCGCACCGATCGCCCTTCCCAACAGTTGCGCAGCCTGAA
TGGCGAATGGG
[124 nt withheld, positions 5822-5945]
C
[91 nt withheld, positions 5947-6037]
A
[49 nt withheld, positions 6039-6087]
CCTTTGACGTTGGAGTCCACGTTCTTT
[37 nt withheld, positions 6115-6151]
ACCCTATCTCGGTCTATTCTTTTGATTTATAAGGGATTTTGCCGATTTCGGCCTATTGGTTAAAAAATGA
GCTGATTTAACAAAAATTTAACGCGAATTTTAACAAAATATTAACGCTTACAATTTAGGTGGCACTTTTC
GGGGAAATGTGCGCGGAACCCCTATTTGTTTATTTTTCTAAATACATTCAAATATGTATCCGCTCATGAG
ACAATAACCCTGATAAATGCTTCAATAATATTGAAAAAGGAAGAGTATGAGTATTCAACATTTCCGTGTC
GCCCTTATTCCCTTTTTTGCGGCATTTTGCCTTCCTGTTTTTGCTCACCCAGAAACGCTGGTGAAAGTAA
AAGATGCTGAAGATCAGTTGGGTGCACGAGTGGGTTACATCGAACTGGATCTCAACAGCGGTAAGATCCT
TGAGAGTTTTCGCCCCGAAGAACGTTTTCCAATGATGAGCACTTTTAAAGTTCTGCTATGTGGCGCGGTA
TTATCCCGTATTGACGCCGGGCAAGAGCAACTCGGTCGCCGCATACACTATTCTCAGAATGACTTGGTTG
AGTACTCACCAGTCACAGAAAAGCATCTTACGGATGGCATGACAGTAAGAGAATTATGCAGTGCTGCCAT
AACCATGAGTGATAACACTGCGGCCAACTTACTTCTGACAACGATCGGAGGACCGAAGGAGCTAACCGCT
TTTTTGCACAACATGGGGGATCATGTAACTCGCCTTGATCGTTGGGAACCGGAGCTGAATGAAGCCATAC
CAAACGACGAGCGTGACACCACGATGCCTGTAGCAATGGCAACAACGTTGCGCAAACTATTAACTGGCGA
ACTACTTACTCTAGCTTCCCGGCAACAATTAATAGACTGGATGGAGGCGGATAAAGTTGCAGGACCACTT
CTGCGCTCGGCCCTTCCGGCTGGCTGGTTTATTGCTGATAAATCTGGAGCCGGTGAGCGTGGGTCTCGCG
GTATCATTGCAGCACTGGGGCCAGATGGTAAGCCCTCCCGTATCGTAGTTATCTACACGACGGGGAGTCA
GGCAACTATGGATGAACGAAATAGACAGATCGCTGAGATAGGTGCCTCACTGATTAAGCATTGGTAACTG
TCAGACCAAGTTTACTCATATATACTTTAGATTGATTTAAAACTTCATTTTTAATTTAAAAGGATCTAGG
TGAAGATCCTTTTTGATAATCTCATGACCAAAATCCCTTAACGTGAGTTTTCGTTCCACTGAGCGTCAGA
CCCCGTAGAAAAGATCAAAGGATCTTCTTGAGATCCTTTTTTTCTGCGCGTAATCTGCTGCTTGCAAACA
AAAAAACCACCGCTACCAGCGGTGGTTTGTTTGCCGGATCAAGAGCTACCAACTCTTTTTCCGAAGGTAA
CTGGCTTCAGCAGAGCGCAGATACCAAATACTGTTCTTCTAGTGTAGCCGTAGTTAGGCCACCACTTCAA
GAACTCTGTAGCACCGCCTACATACCTCGCTCTGCTAATCCTGTTACCAGTGGCTGCTGCCAGTGGCGAT
AAGTCGTGTCTTACCGGGTTGGACTCAAGACGATAGTTACCGGATAAGGCGCAGCGGTCGGGCTGAACGG
GGGGTTCGTGCACACAGCCCAGCTTGGAGCGAACGACCTACACCGAACTGAGATACCTACAGCGTGAGCT
ATGAGAAAGCGCCACGCTTCCCGAAGGGAGAAAGGCGGACAGGTATCCGGTAAGCGGCAGGGTCGGAACA
GGAGAGCGCACGAGGGAGCTTCCAGGGGGAAACGCCTGGTATCTTTATAGTCCTGTCGGGTTTCGCCACC
TCTGACTTGAGCGTCGATTTTTGTGATGCTCGTCAGGGGGGCGGAGCCTATGGAAAAACGCCAGCAACGC
GGCCTTTTTACGGTTCCTGGCCTTTTGCTGGCCTTTTGCTCACATGTTCTTTCCTGCGTTATCCCCTGAT
TCTGTGGATAACCGTATTACCGCCTTTGAGTGAGCTGATACCGCTCGCCGCAGCCGAACGACCGAGCGCA
GCGAGTCAGTGAGCGAGGAAGCGGAAGAGCGCCCAATACGCAAACCGCCTCTCCCCGCGCGTTGGCCGAT
TCATTAATGCAGCTGGCACGACAGGTTTCCCGACTGGAAAGCGGGCAGTGAGCGCAACGCAATTAATGTG
AGTTAGCTCACTCATTAGGCACCCCAGGCTTTACACTTTATGCTTCCGGCTCGTATGTTGTGTGGAATTG
TGAGCGGATAACAATTTCACACAGGAAACAGCTATGACCATGATTACGCCAAGCGCGCAATTAACCCTCA
CTAAAGGGAACAAAAGCTGGAGCTGCAAGC
Features (pLannotate 1.2.2; 27 found; start..end, strand, type, name):
      5..231     +  promoter       RSV promoter: Rous sarcoma virus enhancer/promoter
    232..412     +  LTR            5' LTR (truncated): truncated 5' long terminal repeat (LTR) from HIV-1
    459..584     +  misc_feature   HIV-1 Ψ: packaging signal of human immunodeficiency virus type 1
    568..931     +  CDS            HIV-1 gag (fragment): gag protein from human immunodeficiency virus 1; gag
   1077..1310    +  misc_feature   RRE: The Rev response element (RRE) of HIV-1 allows for Rev-dependent mRNA export from the nucleus to the cytoplasm.
   1687..1713    +  CDS            Rev (fragment): human immunodeficiency virus 1 (HIV-1) Rev protein; rev; enhances nuclear export of unspliced and incompletely spliced viral mRNAs
   1723..1840    +  misc_feature   cPPT/CTS: central polypurine tract and central termination sequence of HIV-1
   1909..2120    +  promoter       EF-1α core promoter: core promoter for human elongation factor EF-1α
   2146..3453    +  CDS            POU2F3: PO2F3_HUMAN - Also known as OTF11, PLA1. Experimental evidence at transcript level: Swiss-Prot protein existence level 2. Transcription factor that binds to the octamer motif (5'- ATTTGCAT-3'). Regulated the expression of a number of genes such as SPRR2A or placental lactogen. From Homo sapiens (Human).
   3520..3538    +  CDS            PuroR (fragment): puromycin N-acetyltransferase; pac from Streptomyces; confers resistance to puromycin
   3538..4329    +  CDS            neo: KKA2_KLEPN - Also known as kan, nptII. Experimental evidence at protein level: Swiss-Prot protein existence level 1. Resistance to kanamycin, neomycin, paromomycin, ribostamycin, butirosin and gentamicin B. From Klebsiella pneumoniae.
   4348..4936    +  misc_feature   WPRE: woodchuck hepatitis virus posttranscriptional regulatory element
   4987..5006    +  misc_feature   cPPT/CTS (fragment): central polypurine tract and central termination sequence of HIV-1
   5008..5241    +  LTR            3' LTR (ΔU3): self-inactivating 3' long terminal repeat (LTR) from HIV-1
   5319..5440    +  polyA_signal   SV40 poly(A) signal: SV40 polyadenylation signal
   5480..5615    +  rep_origin     SV40 ori: SV40 origin of replication
   5636..5654    -  promoter       T7 promoter: promoter for bacteriophage T7 RNA polymerase
   5662..5817    +  CDS            lacZα (fragment): LacZα fragment of β-galactosidase; lacZ fragment
   5822..6250    +  rep_origin     f1 ori (sequence partly withheld): f1 bacteriophage origin of replication; arrow indicates direction of (+) strand synthesis
   6303..6407    +  promoter       AmpR promoter: bla
   6408..7268    +  CDS            AmpR: β-lactamase; bla; confers resistance to ampicillin, carbenicillin, and related antibiotics
   7439..8027    +  rep_origin     ori: high-copy-number ColE1/pMB1/pBR322/pUC origin of replication
   8210..8302    +  CDS            lacI (fragment): lac repressor; lacI; The lac repressor binds to the lac operator to inhibit transcription in E. coli. This inhibition can be relieved by adding lactose or isopropyl-β-D-thiogalactopyranoside (IPTG).
   8315..8336    +  protein_bind   CAP binding site: CAP binding activates transcription in the presence of cAMP. E. coli catabolite activator protein
   8351..8381    +  promoter       lac promoter: promoter for the E. coli lac operon
   8389..8405    +  protein_bind   lac operator: The lac repressor binds to the lac operator to inhibit transcription in E. coli. This inhibition can be relieved by adding lactose or isopropyl-β-D-thiogalactopyranoside (IPTG). lac repressor encoded by lacI
   8450..8468    +  promoter       T3 promoter: promoter for bacteriophage T3 RNA polymerase
