>Addgene plasmid #122175 | LentiV_Neo_POU2F3_CR | addgene full sequence | sequence record 240261 | Addgene NGS Result
TTAATGTAGTCTTATGCAATACTCTTGTAGTCTTGCAACATGGTAACGATGAGTTAGCAACATGCCTTAC
AAGGAGAGAAAAAGCACCGTGCATGCCGATTGGTGGAAGTAAGGTGGTACGATCGTGCCTTATTAGGAAG
GCAACAGACGGGTCTGACATGGATTGGACGAACCACTGAATTGCCGCATTGCAGAGATATTGTATTTAAG
TGCCTAGCTCGATACATAAACGGGTCTCTCTGGTTAGACCAGATCTGAGCCTGGGAGCTCTCTGGCTAAC
TAGGGAACCCACTGCTTAAGCCTCAATAAAGCTTGCCTTGAGTGCTTCAAGTAGTGTGTGCCCGTCTGTT
GTGTGACTCTGGTAACTAGAGATCCCTCAGACCCTTTTAGTCAGTGTGGAAAATCTCTAGCAGTGGCGCC
CGAACAGGGACTTGAAAGCGAAAGGGAAACCAGAGGAGCTCTCTCGACGCAGGACTCGGCTTGCTGAAGC
GCGCACGGCAAGAGGCGAGGGGCGGCGACTGGTGAGTACGCCAAAAATTTTGACTAGCGGAGGCTAGAAG
GAGAGAGATGGGTGCGAGAGCGTCAGTATTAAGCGGGGGAGAATTAGATCGCGATGGGAAAAAATTCGGT
TAAGGCCAGGGGGAAAGAAAAAATATAAATTAAAACATATAGTATGGGCAAGCAGGGAGCTAGAACGATT
CGCAGTTAATCCTGGCCTGTTAGAAACATCAGAAGGCTGTAGACAAATACTGGGACAGCTACAACCATCC
CTTCAGACAGGATCAGAAGAACTTAGATCATTATATAATACAGTAGCAACCCTCTATTGTGTGCATCAAA
GGATAGAGATAAAAGACACCAAGGAAGCTTTAGACAAGATAGAGGAAGAGCAAAACAAAAGTAAGACCAC
CGCACAGCAAGCGGCCGCTGATCTTCAGACCTGGAGGAGGAGATATGAGGGACAATTGGAGAAGTGAATT
ATATAAATATAAAGTAGTAAAAATTGAACCATTAGGAGTAGCACCCACCAAGGCAAAGAGAAGAGTGGTG
CAGAGAGAAAAAAGAGCAGTGGGAATAGGAGCTTTGTTCCTTGGGTTCTTGGGAGCAGCAGGAAGCACTA
TGGGCGCAGCGTCAATGACGCTGACGGTACAGGCCAGACAATTATTGTCTGGTATAGTGCAGCAGCAGAA
CAATTTGCTGAGGGCTATTGAGGCGCAACAGCATCTGTTGCAACTCACAGTCTGGGGCATCAAGCAGCTC
CAGGCAAGAATCCTGGCTGTGGAAAGATACCTAAAGGATCAACAGCTCCTGGGGATTTGGGGTTGCTCTG
GAAAACTCATTTGCACCACTGCTGTGCCTTGGAATGCTAGTTGGAGTAATAAATCTCTGGAACAGATTTG
GAATCACACGACCTGGATGGAGTGGGACAGAGAAATTAACAATTACACAAGCTTAATACACTCCTTAATT
GAAGAATCGCAAAACCAGCAAGAAAAGAATGAACAAGAATTATTGGAATTAGATAAATGGGCAAGTTTGT
GGAATTGGTTTAACATAACAAATTGGCTGTGGTATATAAAATTATTCATAATGATAGTAGGAGGCTTGGT
AGGTTTAAGAATAGTTTTTGCTGTACTTTCTATAGTGAATAGAGTTAGGCAGGGATATTCACCATTATCG
TTTCAGACCCACCTCCCAACCCCGAGGGGACCCAGACCACAATTTTAAAAGAAAAGGGGGGATTGGGGGG
TACAGTGCAGGGGAAAGAATAGTAGACATAATAGCAACAGACATACAAACTAAAGAATTACAAAAACAAA
TTACAAAAATTCAAAATTTTCGGGTTTATTACAGGGACAGCAGAGATCCACTTTGGCGCCGGCTCGAGTG
GCTCCGGTGCCCGTCAGTGGGCAGAGCGCACATCGCCCACAGTCCCCGAGAAGTTGGGGGGAGGGGTCGG
CAATTGAACCGGTGCCTAGAGAAGGTGGCGCGGGGTAAACTGGGAAAGTGATGTCGTGTACTGGCTCCGC
CTTTTTCCCGAGGGTGGGGGAGAACCGTATATAAGTGCAGTAGTCGCCGTGAACGTTCTTTTTCGCAACG
GGTTTGCCGCCAGAACACAGGTGTCGTGACGCGGGATCCGCCACCATGGTGAATCTGGAGTCCATGCACA
CAGATATCAAGATGAGTGGGGATGTAGCCGATTCCACGGATGCTCGCAGCACTCTCAGCCAGGTGGAGCC
AGGAAATGATCGAAATGGCCTAGATTTCAACAGGCAGATTAAAACCGAAGATCTCAGTGACTCCCTGCAG
CAGACCCTCTCCCATCGGCCATGCCACCTGAGTCAAGGACCTGCCATGATGTCCGGAAACCAAATGTCTG
GGCTAAATGCCAGCCCATGTCAGGACATGGCTTCCCTCCATCCGCTCCAGCAGCTTGTGCTGGTTCCCGG
CCACTTACAGTCTGTATCCCAGTTCCTGCTATCTCAGACCCAGCCTGGGCAGCAAGGTCTGCAGCCAAAT
CTCCTCCCCTTTCCACAGCAACAAAGCGGTCTCCTCCTCCCACAGACTGGGCCGGGACTGGCATCCCAGG
CATTTGGGCACCCTGGGCTGCCAGGATCCTCTTTAGAACCCCACCTGGAAGCATCCCAGCATCTCCCAGT
GCCCAAGCATCTACCCAGCTCTGGAGGGGCCGATGAGCCCAGTGACCTCGAGGAGCTGGAGAAGTTTGCC
AAGACCTTCAAGCAGAGGCGCATTAAGCTGGGCTTCACACAGGGAGATGTGGGGCTGGCGATGGGAAAGC
TGTATGGCAACGACTTCAGCCAGACCACCATCTCACGATTTGAGGCCCTCAACCTGAGCTTCAAGAACAT
GTGCAAGCTCAAGCCCCTGCTGGAGAAGTGGCTGAATGATGCAGAGTCCTCTCCGTCAGACCCCTCAGTG
AGCACGCCCAGCTCCTACCCCAGCCTCAGTGAAGTATTTGGTAGGAAGAGAAAGAAACGGACCAGCATCG
AGACCAACATCCGCCTCACCCTCGAGAAGAGGTTTCAAGATAACCCAAAACCCAGCTCGGAGGAGATCTC
CATGATTGCAGAGCAGTTGTCCATGGAGAAGGAGGTGGTGAGGGTCTGGTTCTGCAACCGACGCCAAAAG
GAGAAGCGAATCAACTGCCCTGTGGCCACACCCATCAAACCACCTGTCTACAACTCCCGGCTGGTATCTC
CCTCAGGGTCTCTGGGCCCCCTCTCTGTCCCTCCTGTCCACAGTACCATGCCTGGAACAGTAACGTCATC
CTGTTCCCCTGGGAACAACAGCAGGCCTTCATCTCCTGGCTCAGGACTCCACGCCAGCAGCCCCACTGCA
TCTCAAAATAACTCCAAAGCAGCAGTGAACTCCGCCTCCAGTTTTAACTCTTCAGGATCTTGGTACCGAT
GGAATCATTCCACCTACCTCCACGGCAGCGGCGCCACCAACTTCAGCCTGCTGAAGCAGGCCGGCGACGT
GGAGGAGAACCCCGGCCCCATGACCGAGTACAAGCCCATGATTGAACAAGATGGATTGCACGCAGGTTCT
CCGGCCGCTTGGGTGGAGAGGCTATTCGGCTATGACTGGGCACAACAGACAATCGGCTGCTCTGATGCCG
CCGTGTTCCGGCTGTCAGCGCAGGGGCGCCCGGTTCTTTTTGTCAAGACCGACCTGTCCGGTGCCCTGAA
TGAACTGCAGGACGAGGCAGCGCGGCTATCGTGGCTGGCCACGACGGGCGTTCCTTGCGCAGCTGTGCTC
GACGTTGTCACTGAAGCGGGAAGGGACTGGCTGCTATTGGGCGAAGTGCCGGGGCAGGATCTCCTGTCAT
CTCACCTTGCTCCTGCCGAGAAAGTATCCATCATGGCTGATGCAATGCGGCGGCTGCATACGCTTGATCC
GGCTACCTGCCCATTCGACCACCAAGCGAAACATCGCATCGAGCGAGCACGTACTCGGATGGAAGCCGGT
CTTGTCGATCAGGATGATCTGGACGAAGAGCATCAGGGGCTCGCGCCAGCCGAACTGTTCGCCAGGCTCA
AGGCGCGCATGCCCGACGGCGAGGATCTCGTCGTGACCCATGGCGATGCCTGCTTGCCGAATATCATGGT
GGAAAATGGCCGCTTTTCTGGATTCATCGACTGTGGCCGGCTGGGTGTGGCGGACCGCTATCAGGACATA
GCGTTGGCTACCCGTGATATTGCTGAAGAGCTTGGCGGCGAATGGGCTGACCGCTTCCTCGTGCTTTACG
GTATCGCCGCTCCCGATTCGCAGCGCATCGCCTTCTATCGCCTTCTTGACGAGTTCTTCTGAACGCGTTA
AGTCGACAATCAACCTCTGGATTACAAAATTTGTGAAAGATTGACTGGTATTCTTAACTATGTTGCTCCT
TTTACGCTATGTGGATACGCTGCTTTAATGCCTTTGTATCATGCTATTGCTTCCCGTATGGCTTTCATTT
TCTCCTCCTTGTATAAATCCTGGTTGCTGTCTCTTTATGAGGAGTTGTGGCCCGTTGTCAGGCAACGTGG
CGTGGTGTGCACTGTGTTTGCTGACGCAACCCCCACTGGTTGGGGCATTGCCACCACCTGTCAGCTCCTT
TCCGGGACTTTCGCTTTCCCCCTCCCTATTGCCACGGCGGAACTCATCGCCGCCTGCCTTGCCCGCTGCT
GGACAGGGGCTCGGCTGTTGGGCACTGACAATTCCGTGGTGTTGTCGGGGAAATCATCGTCCTTTCCTTG
GCTGCTCGCCTGTGTTGCCACCTGGATTCTGCGCGGGACGTCCTTCTGCTACGTCCCTTCGGCCCTCAAT
CCAGCGGACCTTCCTTCCCGCGGCCTGCTGCCGGCTCTGCGGCCTCTTCCGCGTCTTCGCCTTCGCCCTC
AGACGAGTCGGATCTCCCTTTGGGCCGCCTCCCCGCGTCGACTTTAAGACCAATGACTTACAAGGCAGCT
GTAGATCTTAGCCACTTTTTAAAAGAAAAGGGGGGACTGGAAGGGCTAATTCACTCCCAACGAAGACAAG
ATCTGCTTTTTGCTTGTACTGGGTCTCTCTGGTTAGACCAGATCTGAGCCTGGGAGCTCTCTGGCTAACT
AGGGAACCCACTGCTTAAGCCTCAATAAAGCTTGCCTTGAGTGCTTCAAGTAGTGTGTGCCCGTCTGTTG
TGTGACTCTGGTAACTAGAGATCCCTCAGACCCTTTTAGTCAGTGTGGAAAATCTCTAGCAGTACGTATA
GTAGTTCATGTCATCTTATTATTCAGTATTTATAACTTGCAAAGAAATGAATATCAGAGAGTGAGAGGAA
CTTGTTTATTGCAGCTTATAATGGTTACAAATAAAGCAATAGCATCACAAATTTCACAAATAAAGCATTT
TTTTCACTGCATTCTAGTTGTGGTTTGTCCAAACTCATCAATGTATCTTATCATGTCTGGCTCTAGCTAT
CCCGCCCCTAACTCCGCCCATCCCGCCCCTAACTCCGCCCAGTTCCGCCCATTCTCCGCCCCATGGCTGA
CTAATTTTTTTTATTTATGCAGAGGCCGAGGCCGCCTCGGCCTCTGAGCTATTCCAGAAGTAGTGAGGAG
GCTTTTTTGGAGGCCTAGGGACGTACCCAATTCGCCCTATAGTGAGTCGTATTACGCGCGCTCACTGGCC
GTCGTTTTACAACGTCGTGACTGGGAAAACCCTGGCGTTACCCAACTTAATCGCCTTGCAGCACATCCCC
CTTTCGCCAGCTGGCGTAATAGCGAAGAGGCCCGCACCGATCGCCCTTCCCAACAGTTGCGCAGCCTGAA
TGGCGAATGGG
[124 nt withheld, positions 5822-5945]
C
[91 nt withheld, positions 5947-6037]
A
[49 nt withheld, positions 6039-6087]
CCTTTGACGTTGGAGTCCACGTTCTTT
[37 nt withheld, positions 6115-6151]
ACCCTATCTCGGTCTATTCTTTTGATTTATAAGGGATTTTGCCGATTTCGGCCTATTGGTTAAAAAATGA
GCTGATTTAACAAAAATTTAACGCGAATTTTAACAAAATATTAACGCTTACAATTTAGGTGGCACTTTTC
GGGGAAATGTGCGCGGAACCCCTATTTGTTTATTTTTCTAAATACATTCAAATATGTATCCGCTCATGAG
ACAATAACCCTGATAAATGCTTCAATAATATTGAAAAAGGAAGAGTATGAGTATTCAACATTTCCGTGTC
GCCCTTATTCCCTTTTTTGCGGCATTTTGCCTTCCTGTTTTTGCTCACCCAGAAACGCTGGTGAAAGTAA
AAGATGCTGAAGATCAGTTGGGTGCACGAGTGGGTTACATCGAACTGGATCTCAACAGCGGTAAGATCCT
TGAGAGTTTTCGCCCCGAAGAACGTTTTCCAATGATGAGCACTTTTAAAGTTCTGCTATGTGGCGCGGTA
TTATCCCGTATTGACGCCGGGCAAGAGCAACTCGGTCGCCGCATACACTATTCTCAGAATGACTTGGTTG
AGTACTCACCAGTCACAGAAAAGCATCTTACGGATGGCATGACAGTAAGAGAATTATGCAGTGCTGCCAT
AACCATGAGTGATAACACTGCGGCCAACTTACTTCTGACAACGATCGGAGGACCGAAGGAGCTAACCGCT
TTTTTGCACAACATGGGGGATCATGTAACTCGCCTTGATCGTTGGGAACCGGAGCTGAATGAAGCCATAC
CAAACGACGAGCGTGACACCACGATGCCTGTAGCAATGGCAACAACGTTGCGCAAACTATTAACTGGCGA
ACTACTTACTCTAGCTTCCCGGCAACAATTAATAGACTGGATGGAGGCGGATAAAGTTGCAGGACCACTT
CTGCGCTCGGCCCTTCCGGCTGGCTGGTTTATTGCTGATAAATCTGGAGCCGGTGAGCGTGGGTCTCGCG
GTATCATTGCAGCACTGGGGCCAGATGGTAAGCCCTCCCGTATCGTAGTTATCTACACGACGGGGAGTCA
GGCAACTATGGATGAACGAAATAGACAGATCGCTGAGATAGGTGCCTCACTGATTAAGCATTGGTAACTG
TCAGACCAAGTTTACTCATATATACTTTAGATTGATTTAAAACTTCATTTTTAATTTAAAAGGATCTAGG
TGAAGATCCTTTTTGATAATCTCATGACCAAAATCCCTTAACGTGAGTTTTCGTTCCACTGAGCGTCAGA
CCCCGTAGAAAAGATCAAAGGATCTTCTTGAGATCCTTTTTTTCTGCGCGTAATCTGCTGCTTGCAAACA
AAAAAACCACCGCTACCAGCGGTGGTTTGTTTGCCGGATCAAGAGCTACCAACTCTTTTTCCGAAGGTAA
CTGGCTTCAGCAGAGCGCAGATACCAAATACTGTTCTTCTAGTGTAGCCGTAGTTAGGCCACCACTTCAA
GAACTCTGTAGCACCGCCTACATACCTCGCTCTGCTAATCCTGTTACCAGTGGCTGCTGCCAGTGGCGAT
AAGTCGTGTCTTACCGGGTTGGACTCAAGACGATAGTTACCGGATAAGGCGCAGCGGTCGGGCTGAACGG
GGGGTTCGTGCACACAGCCCAGCTTGGAGCGAACGACCTACACCGAACTGAGATACCTACAGCGTGAGCT
ATGAGAAAGCGCCACGCTTCCCGAAGGGAGAAAGGCGGACAGGTATCCGGTAAGCGGCAGGGTCGGAACA
GGAGAGCGCACGAGGGAGCTTCCAGGGGGAAACGCCTGGTATCTTTATAGTCCTGTCGGGTTTCGCCACC
TCTGACTTGAGCGTCGATTTTTGTGATGCTCGTCAGGGGGGCGGAGCCTATGGAAAAACGCCAGCAACGC
GGCCTTTTTACGGTTCCTGGCCTTTTGCTGGCCTTTTGCTCACATGTTCTTTCCTGCGTTATCCCCTGAT
TCTGTGGATAACCGTATTACCGCCTTTGAGTGAGCTGATACCGCTCGCCGCAGCCGAACGACCGAGCGCA
GCGAGTCAGTGAGCGAGGAAGCGGAAGAGCGCCCAATACGCAAACCGCCTCTCCCCGCGCGTTGGCCGAT
TCATTAATGCAGCTGGCACGACAGGTTTCCCGACTGGAAAGCGGGCAGTGAGCGCAACGCAATTAATGTG
AGTTAGCTCACTCATTAGGCACCCCAGGCTTTACACTTTATGCTTCCGGCTCGTATGTTGTGTGGAATTG
TGAGCGGATAACAATTTCACACAGGAAACAGCTATGACCATGATTACGCCAAGCGCGCAATTAACCCTCA
CTAAAGGGAACAAAAGCTGGAGCTGCAAGC
Features (pLannotate 1.2.2; 27 found; start..end, strand, type, name):
      5..231     +  promoter       RSV promoter: Rous sarcoma virus enhancer/promoter
    232..412     +  LTR            5' LTR (truncated): truncated 5' long terminal repeat (LTR) from HIV-1
    459..584     +  misc_feature   HIV-1 Ψ: packaging signal of human immunodeficiency virus type 1
    568..931     +  CDS            HIV-1 gag (fragment): gag protein from human immunodeficiency virus 1; gag
   1077..1310    +  misc_feature   RRE: The Rev response element (RRE) of HIV-1 allows for Rev-dependent mRNA export from the nucleus to the cytoplasm.
   1687..1713    +  CDS            Rev (fragment): human immunodeficiency virus 1 (HIV-1) Rev protein; rev; enhances nuclear export of unspliced and incompletely spliced viral mRNAs
   1723..1840    +  misc_feature   cPPT/CTS: central polypurine tract and central termination sequence of HIV-1
   1909..2120    +  promoter       EF-1α core promoter: core promoter for human elongation factor EF-1α
   2146..3453    +  CDS            POU2F3: PO2F3_HUMAN - Also known as OTF11, PLA1. Experimental evidence at transcript level: Swiss-Prot protein existence level 2. Transcription factor that binds to the octamer motif (5'- ATTTGCAT-3'). Regulated the expression of a number of genes such as SPRR2A or placental lactogen. From Homo sapiens (Human).
   3520..3538    +  CDS            PuroR (fragment): puromycin N-acetyltransferase; pac from Streptomyces; confers resistance to puromycin
   3538..4329    +  CDS            neo: KKA2_KLEPN - Also known as kan, nptII. Experimental evidence at protein level: Swiss-Prot protein existence level 1. Resistance to kanamycin, neomycin, paromomycin, ribostamycin, butirosin and gentamicin B. From Klebsiella pneumoniae.
   4348..4936    +  misc_feature   WPRE: woodchuck hepatitis virus posttranscriptional regulatory element
   4987..5006    +  misc_feature   cPPT/CTS (fragment): central polypurine tract and central termination sequence of HIV-1
   5008..5241    +  LTR            3' LTR (ΔU3): self-inactivating 3' long terminal repeat (LTR) from HIV-1
   5319..5440    +  polyA_signal   SV40 poly(A) signal: SV40 polyadenylation signal
   5480..5615    +  rep_origin     SV40 ori: SV40 origin of replication
   5636..5654    -  promoter       T7 promoter: promoter for bacteriophage T7 RNA polymerase
   5662..5817    +  CDS            lacZα (fragment): LacZα fragment of β-galactosidase; lacZ fragment
   5822..6250    +  rep_origin     f1 ori (sequence partly withheld): f1 bacteriophage origin of replication; arrow indicates direction of (+) strand synthesis
   6303..6407    +  promoter       AmpR promoter: bla
   6408..7268    +  CDS            AmpR: β-lactamase; bla; confers resistance to ampicillin, carbenicillin, and related antibiotics
   7439..8027    +  rep_origin     ori: high-copy-number ColE1/pMB1/pBR322/pUC origin of replication
   8210..8302    +  CDS            lacI (fragment): lac repressor; lacI; The lac repressor binds to the lac operator to inhibit transcription in E. coli. This inhibition can be relieved by adding lactose or isopropyl-β-D-thiogalactopyranoside (IPTG).
   8315..8336    +  protein_bind   CAP binding site: CAP binding activates transcription in the presence of cAMP. E. coli catabolite activator protein
   8351..8381    +  promoter       lac promoter: promoter for the E. coli lac operon
   8389..8405    +  protein_bind   lac operator: The lac repressor binds to the lac operator to inhibit transcription in E. coli. This inhibition can be relieved by adding lactose or isopropyl-β-D-thiogalactopyranoside (IPTG). lac repressor encoded by lacI
   8450..8468    +  promoter       T3 promoter: promoter for bacteriophage T3 RNA polymerase
