[The description below was written by a language model from this plasmid's Addgene catalogue record and pLannotate feature annotations shown in this document.]
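Description:
LentiV_Neo_POU2F3_CR is an 8.5 kb third-generation-style, self-inactivating lentiviral expression plasmid built on the LentiV_Neo backbone for stable delivery of human POU2F3 (OCT11) into mammalian cells. It is propagated in E. coli through a high-copy ColE1/pUC origin with ampicillin resistance (AmpR); an f1 origin, an SV40 origin and remnants of a lac/lacZα cloning region with T7 and T3 promoters are also present in the backbone. The viral portion comprises an RSV promoter fused to a truncated HIV-1 5' LTR, which drives genomic RNA production in packaging cells, followed by the Ψ packaging signal with a gag fragment, the Rev response element for Rev-dependent nuclear export, the cPPT/CTS, and a ΔU3 3' LTR with a downstream SV40 polyadenylation signal.

The payload is transcribed from the EFS (EF-1α core) promoter. It consists of the 1,308 bp POU2F3 coding sequence, encoding an octamer-motif-binding POU-domain transcription factor, followed after a short gap by the neomycin phosphotransferase gene, allowing G418 selection of transduced cells, and then a WPRE to enhance transcript stability and expression. No separate promoter is annotated for neo, so it appears to be expressed from the same transcript as POU2F3, but the feature table does not identify the linking element between the two coding sequences; a tiny annotated PuroR fragment there is probably a cloning remnant. The cDNA carries three silent substitutions that preserve the protein sequence while disrupting a guide RNA target site. This makes the construct suited to rescue experiments, in which exogenous POU2F3 is re-expressed in cells whose endogenous gene is targeted by CRISPR, as well as to general ectopic expression studies, in the context of work on POU2F3 in small cell lung cancer.
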