Addgene plasmid #122175: LentiV_Neo_POU2F3_CR
Purpose: Lentiviral expression plasmid of human POU2F3 cDNA (CRISPR-resistant silent mutation) with neomycin resistance gene
Depositing lab: Christopher Vakoc. Depositing organization: Cold Spring Harbor Laboratory. Publication: POU2F3 is a master regulator of a tuft cell-like variant of small cell lung cancer. Huang YH, Klingbeil O, He XY, Wu XS, Arun G, Lu B, Somerville TDD, Milazzo JP, Wilkinson JE, Demerdash OE, Spector DL, Egeblad M, Shi J, Vakoc CR. Genes Dev. 2018 Jul 1;32(13-14):915-928. doi: 10.1101/gad.314815.118. Epub 2018 Jun 26. PubMed 29945888.
Backbone
  Vector backbone: LentiV_Neo
  Backbone size w/o insert (bp): 7183
  Total vector size (bp): 8491
  Vector type: Mammalian Expression, Lentiviral
  Selectable markers: Neomycin (select with G418)
Growth in bacteria
  Bacterial resistance: Ampicillin, 100 μg/mL
  Growth temperature: 37°C
  Growth strain: NEB Stable
  Copy number: High Copy
Gene/Insert
  Gene/Insert name: POU2F3 (alt name: OCT11)
  Species: H. sapiens (human)
  Insert size (bp): 1308
  Mutation: 3 silent mutations for gRNA resistance (882g-c, 885t-c, 888g-c)
  GenBank ID: NM_014352.4 NM_014352.4
  Entrez Gene: POU2F3 (a.k.a. Epoc-1, OCT-11, OCT11, OTF-11, PLA-1, PLA1, Skn-1a)
  Promoter: EFS
  Cloning method: Ligation Independent Cloning
  Sequencing primers: 5′ CCGCCACCatggtgaatctggagtccatg; 3′ CCGCTGCCgtggaggtaggtggaatgattc
Resource information
  A portion of this plasmid was derived from a plasmid made by: DNASU
Terms and licenses: Academic/Nonprofit Terms; Industry Terms: Not Available to Industry
How to cite: LentiV_Neo_POU2F3_CR was a gift from Christopher Vakoc (Addgene plasmid # 122175 ; http://n2t.net/addgene:122175 ; RRID:Addgene_122175)
